[The description below was written by a language model from this plasmid's Addgene catalogue record and pLannotate feature annotations shown in this document.]
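Description:
pc3XB-ZF85 is a mammalian expression plasmid built on pc3XB, a modified version of the Invitrogen pcDNA3 backbone, and it belongs to the Zinc Finger Consortium Modular Assembly Kit v1.0. In E. coli it replicates from a high-copy ColE1/pUC-type origin and is selected with ampicillin through the AmpR (β-lactamase) gene. An f1 origin is also present. For mammalian cells it carries a neomycin phosphotransferase gene driven by the SV40 enhancer/early promoter and terminated by an SV40 polyadenylation signal, which allows G418 selection.

The payload is a very short insert of about 90 bp, ZF85, which encodes a single zinc finger module from the Barbas module set and is recorded as recognising the DNA triplet AGT. It lies between retained XbaI and BamHI sites, downstream of the CMV immediate-early enhancer/promoter and a T7 promoter and upstream of the bovine growth hormone polyadenylation signal. The automated annotation labels this region as a fragment of mouse Znf22, which most likely reflects sequence similarity among C2H2 zinc finger frameworks rather than the insert's true origin. Likewise, the short HIV-1 LTR, ble, lacI and bom fragments in the table appear to be backbone remnants or partial matches, not functional parts.

The plasmid serves mainly as an archived building block. Because the flanking restriction sites are preserved, individual finger modules from the kit can be excised and joined in series to build multi-finger arrays with a chosen DNA-binding specificity. According to the associated publication, such arrays are used for engineering zinc finger nucleases by modular assembly.
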