Addgene plasmid #13219: pc3XB-ZF85
Depositing lab: Daniel Voytas. Depositing organization: Iowa State University. Publication: Standardized reagents and protocols for engineering zinc finger nucleases by modular assembly. Wright DA, Thibodeau-Beganny S, Sander JD, Winfrey RJ, Hirsh AS, Eichtinger M, Fu F, Porteus MH, Dobbs D, Voytas DF, Joung JK. Nat Protoc. 2006;1(3):1637-52. doi: 10.1038/nprot.2006.259 PubMed 17406455.
Backbone
  Vector backbone: pc3XB
  Backbone manufacturer: Modified Invitrogen pcDNA3
  Backbone size w/o insert (bp): 5400
  Vector type: Mammalian Expression
  Selectable markers: Neomycin (select with G418)
Growth in bacteria
  Bacterial resistance: Ampicillin, 100 μg/mL
  Growth temperature: 37°C
  Growth strain: XL1 Blue
  Copy number: High Copy
Gene/Insert
  Gene/Insert name: ZF85
  Insert size (bp): 90
  Cloning method: Restriction Enzyme; 5′ cloning site XbaI (not destroyed); 3′ cloning site BamHI (not destroyed)
  Sequencing primers: 5′ T7
Terms and licenses: Academic/Nonprofit Terms; Industry Terms: Not Available to Industry
Depositor comments: Part of the Zinc Finger Consortium Modular Assembly Kit v1.0. Finger protein sequence: PGEKPYKCPECGKSFSHRTTLTNHQRTH. Target DNA sequence: AGT. This zinc finger is derived from the Barbas module set.
How to cite: pc3XB-ZF85 was a gift from Daniel Voytas (Addgene plasmid # 13219 ; http://n2t.net/addgene:13219 ; RRID:Addgene_13219)
