Features (pLannotate 1.2.2; 20 found; start..end, strand, type, name):
     28..80      -  misc_feature   bom (fragment): basis of mobility region from pBR322
    235..614     +  enhancer       CMV enhancer: human cytomegalovirus immediate early enhancer
    615..818     +  promoter       CMV promoter: human cytomegalovirus (CMV) immediate early promoter
    814..847     +  LTR            5' LTR (truncated) (fragment): truncated 5' long terminal repeat (LTR) from HIV-1
    863..881     +  promoter       T7 promoter: promoter for bacteriophage T7 RNA polymerase
    927..1019    +  CDS            Znf22 (fragment): ZNF22_MOUSE - Also known as Krox25, Krox26, Zfp422. Experimental evidence at protein level: Swiss-Prot protein existence level 1. Binds DNA through the consensus sequence 5'-CAATG-3'. May be involved in transcriptional regulation and may play a role in tooth formation. From Mus musculus (Mouse).
   1062..1286    +  polyA_signal   bGH poly(A) signal: bovine growth hormone polyadenylation signal
   1290..1311    +  promoter       SV40 promoter (fragment): SV40 enhancer and early promoter
   1332..1760    +  rep_origin     f1 ori (sequence partly withheld): f1 bacteriophage origin of replication; arrow indicates direction of (+) strand synthesis
   1774..2103    +  promoter       SV40 promoter: SV40 enhancer and early promoter
   2174..2965    +  CDS            neo: KKA2_KLEPN - Also known as kan, nptII. Experimental evidence at protein level: Swiss-Prot protein existence level 1. Resistance to kanamycin, neomycin, paromomycin, ribostamycin, butirosin and gentamicin B. From Klebsiella pneumoniae.
   2989..3147    +  CDS            ble (fragment): BLE_KLEPN - Experimental evidence at protein level: Swiss-Prot protein existence level 1. Binding protein with a strong affinity to the bleomycin family of antibiotics. Binds to CL990; an antimitotic-antibiotic compound. From Klebsiella pneumoniae.
   3142..3263    +  polyA_signal   SV40 poly(A) signal: SV40 polyadenylation signal
   3336..3352    -  protein_bind   lac operator: The lac repressor binds to the lac operator to inhibit transcription in E. coli. This inhibition can be relieved by adding lactose or isopropyl-β-D-thiogalactopyranoside (IPTG). lac repressor encoded by lacI
   3360..3390    -  promoter       lac promoter: promoter for the E. coli lac operon
   3405..3426    -  protein_bind   CAP binding site: CAP binding activates transcription in the presence of cAMP. E. coli catabolite activator protein
   3439..3531    -  CDS            lacI (fragment): lac repressor; lacI; The lac repressor binds to the lac operator to inhibit transcription in E. coli. This inhibition can be relieved by adding lactose or isopropyl-β-D-thiogalactopyranoside (IPTG).
   3714..4299    -  rep_origin     ori: high-copy-number ColE1/pMB1/pBR322/pUC origin of replication
   4470..5330    -  CDS            AmpR: β-lactamase; bla; confers resistance to ampicillin, carbenicillin, and related antibiotics
   5331..5435    -  promoter       AmpR promoter: bla
>Addgene plasmid #13219 | pc3XB-ZF85 | depositor full sequence | sequence record 7568 | Author sequence
GACGGATCGGGAGATCTCCCGATCCCCTATGGTGCACTCTCAGTACAATCTGCTCTGATGCCGCATAGTT
AAGCCAGTATCTGCTCCCTGCTTGTGTGTTGGAGGTCGCTGAGTAGTGCGCGAGCAAAATTTAAGCTACA
ACAAGGCAAGGCTTGACCGACAATTGCATGAAGAATCTGCTTAGGGTTAGGCGTTTTGCGCTGCTTCGCG
ATGTACGGGCCAGATATACGCGTTGACATTGATTATTGACTAGTTATTAATAGTAATCAATTACGGGGTC
ATTAGTTCATAGCCCATATATGGAGTTCCGCGTTACATAACTTACGGTAAATGGCCCGCCTGGCTGACCG
CCCAACGACCCCCGCCCATTGACGTCAATAATGACGTATGTTCCCATAGTAACGCCAATAGGGACTTTCC
ATTGACGTCAATGGGTGGAGTATTTACGGTAAACTGCCCACTTGGCAGTACATCAAGTGTATCATATGCC
AAGTACGCCCCCTATTGACGTCAATGACGGTAAATGGCCCGCCTGGCATTATGCCCAGTACATGACCTTA
TGGGACTTTCCTACTTGGCAGTACATCTACGTATTAGTCATCGCTATTACCATGGTGATGCGGTTTTGGC
AGTACATCAATGGGCGTGGATAGCGGTTTGACTCACGGGGATTTCCAAGTCTCCACCCCATTGACGTCAA
TGGGAGTTTGTTTTGGCACCAAAATCAACGGGACTTTCCAAAATGTCGTAACAACTCCGCCCCATTGACG
CAAATGGGCGGTAGGCGTGTACGGTGGGAGGTCTATATAAGCAGAGCTCTCTGGCTAACTAGAGAACCCA
CTGCTTACTGGCTTATCGAAATTAATACGACTCACTATAGGGAGACCCAAGCTGGCTAGCGTTTAAACGG
GCCCTCTAGACCCGGGGAGAAGCCTTACAAATGCCCAGAATGTGGAAAGAGTTTTAGCCATAGGACTACC
CTCACAAATCACCAGAGAACACATACCGGTGGATCCTCTGCACAGTAGTAAGCTTAAGTTTAAACCGCTG
ATCAGCCTCGACTGTGCCTTCTAGTTGCCAGCCATCTGTTGTTTGCCCCTCCCCCGTGCCTTCCTTGACC
CTGGAAGGTGCCACTCCCACTGTCCTTTCCTAATAAAATGAGGAAATTGCATCGCATTGTCTGAGTAGGT
GTCATTCTATTCTGGGGGGTGGGGTGGGGCAGGACAGCAAGGGGGAGGATTGGGAAGACAATAGCAGGCA
TGCTGGGGATGCGGTGGGCTCTATGGCTTCTGAGGCGGAAAGAACCAGCTGGGGCTCTAGGGGGTATCCC
C
[124 nt withheld, positions 1332-1455]
C
[91 nt withheld, positions 1457-1547]
A
[49 nt withheld, positions 1549-1597]
CCTTTGACGTTGGAGTCCACGTTCTTT
[37 nt withheld, positions 1625-1661]
ACCCTATCTCGGTCTATTCTTTTGATTTATAAGGGATTTTGCCGATTTCGGCCTATTGGTTAAAAAATGA
GCTGATTTAACAAAAATTTAACGCGAATTAATTCTGTGGAATGTGTGTCAGTTAGGGTGTGGAAAGTCCC
CAGGCTCCCCAGCAGGCAGAAGTATGCAAAGCATGCATCTCAATTAGTCAGCAACCAGGTGTGGAAAGTC
CCCAGGCTCCCCAGCAGGCAGAAGTATGCAAAGCATGCATCTCAATTAGTCAGCAACCATAGTCCCGCCC
CTAACTCCGCCCATCCCGCCCCTAACTCCGCCCAGTTCCGCCCATTCTCCGCCCCATGGCTGACTAATTT
TTTTTATTTATGCAGAGGCCGAGGCCGCCTCTGCCTCTGAGCTATTCCAGAAGTAGTGAGGAGGCTTTTT
TGGAGGCCTAGGCTTTTGCAAAAAGCTCCCGGCCGGGAGCTTGTATATCCATTTTCGGATCTGATCAAGA
GACAGGATGAGGATCGTTTCGCATGATTGAACAAGATGGATTGCACGCAGGTTCTCCGGCCGCTTGGGTG
GAGAGGCTATTCGGCTATGACTGGGCACAACAGACAATCGGCTGCTCTGATGCCGCCGTGTTCCGGCTGT
CAGCGCAGGGGCGCCCGGTTCTTTTTGTCAAGACCGACCTGTCCGGTGCCCTGAATGAACTGCAGGACGA
GGCAGCGCGGCTATCGTGGCTGGCCACGACGGGCGTTCCTTGCGCAGCTGTGCTCGACGTTGTCACTGAA
GCGGGAAGGGACTGGCTGCTATTGGGCGAAGTGCCGGGGCAGGATCTCCTGTCATCTCACCTTGCTCCTG
CCGAGAAAGTATCCATCATGGCTGATGCAATGCGGCGGCTGCATACGCTTGATCCGGCTACCTGCCCATT
CGACCACCAAGCGAAACATCGCATCGAGCGAGCACGTACTCGGATGGAAGCCGGTCTTGTCGATCAGGAT
GATCTGGACGAAGAGCATCAGGGGCTCGCGCCAGCCGAACTGTTCGCCAGGCTCAAGGCGCGCATGCCCG
ACGGCGAGGATCTCGTCGTGACCCATGGCGATGCCTGCTTGCCGAATATCATGGTGGAAAATGGCCGCTT
TTCTGGATTCATCGACTGTGGCCGGCTGGGTGTGGCGGACCGCTATCAGGACATAGCGTTGGCTACCCGT
GATATTGCTGAAGAGCTTGGCGGCGAATGGGCTGACCGCTTCCTCGTGCTTTACGGTATCGCCGCTCCCG
ATTCGCAGCGCATCGCCTTCTATCGCCTTCTTGACGAGTTCTTCTGAGCGGGACTCTGGGGTTCGAAATG
ACCGACCAAGCGACGCCCAACCTGCCATCACGAGATTTCGATTCCACCGCCGCCTTCTATGAAAGGTTGG
GCTTCGGAATCGTTTTCCGGGACGCCGGCTGGATGATCCTCCAGCGCGGGGATCTCATGCTGGAGTTCTT
CGCCCACCCCAACTTGTTTATTGCAGCTTATAATGGTTACAAATAAAGCAATAGCATCACAAATTTCACA
AATAAAGCATTTTTTTCACTGCATTCTAGTTGTGGTTTGTCCAAACTCATCAATGTATCTTATCATGTCT
GTATACCGTCGACCTCTAGCTAGAGCTTGGCGTAATCATGGTCATAGCTGTTTCCTGTGTGAAATTGTTA
TCCGCTCACAATTCCACACAACATACGAGCCGGAAGCATAAAGTGTAAAGCCTGGGGTGCCTAATGAGTG
AGCTAACTCACATTAATTGCGTTGCGCTCACTGCCCGCTTTCCAGTCGGGAAACCTGTCGTGCCAGCTGC
ATTAATGAATCGGCCAACGCGCGGGGAGAGGCGGTTTGCGTATTGGGCGCTCTTCCGCTTCCTCGCTCAC
TGACTCGCTGCGCTCGGTCGTTCGGCTGCGGCGAGCGGTATCAGCTCACTCAAAGGCGGTAATACGGTTA
TCCACAGAATCAGGGGATAACGCAGGAAAGAACATGTGAGCAAAAGGCCAGCAAAAGGCCAGGAACCGTA
AAAAGGCCGCGTTGCTGGCGTTTTTCCATAGGCTCCGCCCCCCTGACGAGCATCACAAAAATCGACGCTC
AAGTCAGAGGTGGCGAAACCCGACAGGACTATAAAGATACCAGGCGTTTCCCCCTGGAAGCTCCCTCGTG
CGCTCTCCTGTTCCGACCCTGCCGCTTACCGGATACCTGTCCGCCTTTCTCCCTTCGGGAAGCGTGGCGC
TTTCTCATAGCTCACGCTGTAGGTATCTCAGTTCGGTGTAGGTCGTTCGCTCCAAGCTGGGCTGTGTGCA
CGAACCCCCCGTTCAGCCCGACCGCTGCGCCTTATCCGGTAACTATCGTCTTGAGTCCAACCCGGTAAGA
CACGACTTATCGCCACTGGCAGCAGCCACTGGTAACAGGATTAGCAGAGCGAGGTATGTAGGCGGTGCTA
CAGAGTTCTTGAAGTGGTGGCCTAACTACGGCTACACTAGAAGAACAGTATTTGGTATCTGCGCTCTGCT
GAAGCCAGTTACCTTCGGAAAAAGAGTTGGTAGCTCTTGATCCGGCAAACAAACCACCGCTGGTAGCGGT
TTTTTTGTTTGCAAGCAGCAGATTACGCGCAGAAAAAAAGGATCTCAAGAAGATCCTTTGATCTTTTCTA
CGGGGTCTGACGCTCAGTGGAACGAAAACTCACGTTAAGGGATTTTGGTCATGAGATTATCAAAAAGGAT
CTTCACCTAGATCCTTTTAAATTAAAAATGAAGTTTTAAATCAATCTAAAGTATATATGAGTAAACTTGG
TCTGACAGTTACCAATGCTTAATCAGTGAGGCACCTATCTCAGCGATCTGTCTATTTCGTTCATCCATAG
TTGCCTGACTCCCCGTCGTGTAGATAACTACGATACGGGAGGGCTTACCATCTGGCCCCAGTGCTGCAAT
GATACCGCGAGACCCACGCTCACCGGCTCCAGATTTATCAGCAATAAACCAGCCAGCCGGAAGGGCCGAG
CGCAGAAGTGGTCCTGCAACTTTATCCGCCTCCATCCAGTCTATTAATTGTTGCCGGGAAGCTAGAGTAA
GTAGTTCGCCAGTTAATAGTTTGCGCAACGTTGTTGCCATTGCTACAGGCATCGTGGTGTCACGCTCGTC
GTTTGGTATGGCTTCATTCAGCTCCGGTTCCCAACGATCAAGGCGAGTTACATGATCCCCCATGTTGTGC
AAAAAAGCGGTTAGCTCCTTCGGTCCTCCGATCGTTGTCAGAAGTAAGTTGGCCGCAGTGTTATCACTCA
TGGTTATGGCAGCACTGCATAATTCTCTTACTGTCATGCCATCCGTAAGATGCTTTTCTGTGACTGGTGA
GTACTCAACCAAGTCATTCTGAGAATAGTGTATGCGGCGACCGAGTTGCTCTTGCCCGGCGTCAATACGG
GATAATACCGCGCCACATAGCAGAACTTTAAAAGTGCTCATCATTGGAAAACGTTCTTCGGGGCGAAAAC
TCTCAAGGATCTTACCGCTGTTGAGATCCAGTTCGATGTAACCCACTCGTGCACCCAACTGATCTTCAGC
ATCTTTTACTTTCACCAGCGTTTCTGGGTGAGCAAAAACAGGAAGGCAAAATGCCGCAAAAAAGGGAATA
AGGGCGACACGGAAATGTTGAATACTCATACTCTTCCTTTTTCAATATTATTGAAGCATTTATCAGGGTT
ATTGTCTCATGAGCGGATACATATTTGAATGTATTTAGAAAAATAAACAAATAGGGGTTCCGCGCACATT
TCCCCGAAAAGTGCCACCTGACGTC
