>Addgene plasmid #13219 | pc3XB-ZF85 | addgene partial sequence | sequence record 19603 | CMV-F 5'-CGCAAATGGGCGGTAGGCGTG-3'
AGCTCTCTGGCTACTAGAGAACCCACTGCTTACTGGCTTATCGAAATTAATACGACTCACTATAGGGAGA
CCCAAGCTGGCTAGCGTTTAAACGGGCCCTCTAGACCCGGGGAGAAGCCTTACAAATGCCCAGAATGTGG
AAAGAGTTTTAGCCATAGGACTACCCTCACAAATCACCAGAGAACACATACCGGTGGATCCTCTGCACAG
TAGTAAGCTTAAGTTTAAACCGCTGATCAGCCTCGACTGTGCCTTCTAGTTGCCAGCCATCTGTTGTTTG
CCCCTCCCCCGTGCCTTCCTTGACCCTGGAAGGTGCCACTCCCACTGTCCTTTCCTAATAAAATGAGGAA
ATTGCATCGCATTGTCTGAGTAGGTGTCATTCTATTCTGGGGGGTGGGGTGGGGCAGGACAGCAAGGGGG
AGGATTGGGAAGACAATAGCAGGCATGCTGGGGATGCGGTGGGCTCTATGGCTTCTGAGGCGGAAAGAAC
CAGCTGGGGCTCTAGGGGGTATCCCC
[124 nt withheld, positions 517-640]
C
[57 nt withheld, positions 642-698]
